Addgene plasmid #90790: NDEL1 F3.2 gRNA
Purpose: 3rd generation lentiviral gRNA plasmid targeting human NDEL1
Depositing lab: Iain Cheeseman. Depositing organization: Whitehead Institute for Biomedical Research. Publication: Large-Scale Analysis of CRISPR/Cas9 Cell-Cycle Knockouts Reveals the Diversity of p53-Dependent Responses to Cell-Cycle Defects. McKinley KL, Cheeseman IM. Dev Cell. 2017 Feb 27;40(4):405-420.e2. doi: 10.1016/j.devcel.2017.01.012. Epub 2017 Feb 16. PubMed 28216383.
Backbone
  Vector backbone: pLenti-sgRNA
  Backbone manufacturer: Eric Lander & David Sabatini labs (Addgene plasmid #71409)
  Backbone size w/o insert (bp): 9151
  Vector type: Lentiviral, CRISPR
  Selectable markers: Puromycin
Growth in bacteria
  Bacterial resistance: Ampicillin, 100 μg/mL
  Growth temperature: 37°C
  Growth strain: NEB Stable
  Copy number: Unknown
Gene/Insert
  Gene/Insert name: NDEL1 (Guide Designation F3.2) (alt name: pKMKO series)
  gRNA/shRNA sequence: CACCGTTGGAGGCACAATTAGTAC
  Species: H. sapiens (human)
  Promoter: U6
  Cloning method: Restriction Enzyme; 5′ cloning site BsmBI (destroyed during cloning); 3′ cloning site BsmBI (destroyed during cloning)
  Sequencing primers: 5′ hU6-F (5'-GAGGGCCTATTTCCCATGATT-3'); 3′ EF1a-R (5'-CACGGCGACTACTGCACTTA-3')
Terms and licenses: Academic/Nonprofit Terms; Industry Terms: Not Available to Industry
Depositor comments: Please note that gRNA target sequence listed is not strictly the 20nt spacer sequence, but also contains the 5' BsmBI overhang. For more information about knockout human cell lines generated using this plasmid, please see http://cellcycleknockouts.wi.mit.edu/ .
How to cite: NDEL1 F3.2 gRNA was a gift from Iain Cheeseman (Addgene plasmid # 90790 ; http://n2t.net/addgene:90790 ; RRID:Addgene_90790)
