[The description below was written by a language model from this plasmid's Addgene catalogue record and pLannotate feature annotations shown in this document.]
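Description:
NDEL1 F3.2 gRNA is a third-generation lentiviral CRISPR guide plasmid built on the pLenti-sgRNA backbone, carrying a single guide RNA directed against human NDEL1. It is propagated in E. coli through a high-copy ColE1/pUC-type origin with ampicillin selection (AmpR). The backbone also carries an f1 origin, an SV40 origin and leftover cloning-vector elements (lac promoter/operator, lacZα and lacI fragments, T3 and T7 promoters). The guide oligonucleotides were inserted between two BsmBI sites that were destroyed in cloning. The depositor notes that the listed guide sequence includes the 5′ BsmBI overhang as well as the spacer. The catalogue gives a backbone size of 9,151 bp without insert, whereas the sequenced record is 7,301 nt. The record does not explain the difference.

The viral genome is transcribed from an RSV promoter fused to a truncated HIV-1 5′ LTR, making packaging Tat-independent, and it ends in a self-inactivating ΔU3 3′ LTR followed by an SV40 poly(A) signal. Between the LTRs lie the Ψ packaging signal with a gag fragment, the RRE for Rev-dependent nuclear export, and a cPPT/CTS. The payload consists of two cassettes. A human U6 Pol III promoter drives the NDEL1 spacer joined to the S. pyogenes Cas9 guide scaffold (annotated as a tracrRNA fragment). An EF-1α core promoter drives puromycin N-acetyltransferase, followed by a WPRE to enhance expression, so that transduced mammalian cells can be selected with puromycin.

No Cas9 coding sequence is annotated, so the nuclease must be supplied separately, for example by a Cas9-expressing cell line. The plasmid belongs to a series of guides used to generate human knockout cell lines in a large-scale analysis of cell-cycle gene knockouts.
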