Features (pLannotate 1.2.2; 27 found; start..end, strand, type, name):
     44..65      +  protein_bind   CAP binding site: CAP binding activates transcription in the presence of cAMP. E. coli catabolite activator protein
     80..110     +  promoter       lac promoter: promoter for the E. coli lac operon
    118..134     +  protein_bind   lac operator: The lac repressor binds to the lac operator to inhibit transcription in E. coli. This inhibition can be relieved by adding lactose or isopropyl-β-D-thiogalactopyranoside (IPTG). lac repressor encoded by lacI
    179..197     +  promoter       T3 promoter: promoter for bacteriophage T3 RNA polymerase
    225..451     +  promoter       RSV promoter: Rous sarcoma virus enhancer/promoter
    452..632     +  LTR            5' LTR (truncated): truncated 5' long terminal repeat (LTR) from HIV-1
    679..804     +  misc_feature   HIV-1 Ψ: packaging signal of human immunodeficiency virus type 1
    788..1151    +  CDS            HIV-1 gag (fragment): gag protein from human immunodeficiency virus 1; gag
   1297..1530    +  misc_feature   RRE: The Rev response element (RRE) of HIV-1 allows for Rev-dependent mRNA export from the nucleus to the cytoplasm.
   1907..1933    +  CDS            Rev (fragment): human immunodeficiency virus 1 (HIV-1) Rev protein; rev; enhances nuclear export of unspliced and incompletely spliced viral mRNAs
   1937..2177    +  promoter       U6 promoter: RNA polymerase III promoter for human U6 snRNA
   2224..2291    +  misc_RNA       tracrRNA (fragment): trans-activating CRISPR RNA for the Streptococcus pyogenes CRISPR/Cas9 system
   2340..2457    +  misc_feature   cPPT/CTS: central polypurine tract and central termination sequence of HIV-1
   2526..2737    +  promoter       EF-1α core promoter: core promoter for human elongation factor EF-1α
   2763..3362    +  CDS            PuroR (fragment): puromycin N-acetyltransferase; pac from Streptomyces; confers resistance to puromycin
   3378..3966    +  misc_feature   WPRE: woodchuck hepatitis virus posttranscriptional regulatory element
   4017..4036    +  misc_feature   cPPT/CTS (fragment): central polypurine tract and central termination sequence of HIV-1
   4038..4271    +  LTR            3' LTR (ΔU3): self-inactivating 3' long terminal repeat (LTR) from HIV-1
   4349..4470    +  polyA_signal   SV40 poly(A) signal: SV40 polyadenylation signal
   4510..4645    +  rep_origin     SV40 ori: SV40 origin of replication
   4666..4684    -  promoter       T7 promoter: promoter for bacteriophage T7 RNA polymerase
   4692..4847    +  CDS            lacZα (fragment): LacZα fragment of β-galactosidase; lacZ fragment
   4852..5280    +  rep_origin     f1 ori (sequence partly withheld): f1 bacteriophage origin of replication; arrow indicates direction of (+) strand synthesis
   5333..5437    +  promoter       AmpR promoter: bla
   5438..6298    +  CDS            AmpR: β-lactamase; bla; confers resistance to ampicillin, carbenicillin, and related antibiotics
   6469..7057    +  rep_origin     ori: high-copy-number ColE1/pMB1/pBR322/pUC origin of replication
   7240..31      +  CDS            lacI (fragment) (across the origin): lac repressor; lacI; The lac repressor binds to the lac operator to inhibit transcription in E. coli. This inhibition can be relieved by adding lactose or isopropyl-β-D-thiogalactopyranoside (IPTG).
>Addgene plasmid #90790 | NDEL1 F3.2 gRNA | addgene full sequence | sequence record 183800 | Addgene NGS Result
ACAGGTTTCCCGACTGGAAAGCGGGCAGTGAGCGCAACGCAATTAATGTGAGTTAGCTCACTCATTAGGC
ACCCCAGGCTTTACACTTTATGCTTCCGGCTCGTATGTTGTGTGGAATTGTGAGCGGATAACAATTTCAC
ACAGGAAACAGCTATGACCATGATTACGCCAAGCGCGCAATTAACCCTCACTAAAGGGAACAAAAGCTGG
AGCTGCAAGCTTAATGTAGTCTTATGCAATACTCTTGTAGTCTTGCAACATGGTAACGATGAGTTAGCAA
CATGCCTTACAAGGAGAGAAAAAGCACCGTGCATGCCGATTGGTGGAAGTAAGGTGGTACGATCGTGCCT
TATTAGGAAGGCAACAGACGGGTCTGACATGGATTGGACGAACCACTGAATTGCCGCATTGCAGAGATAT
TGTATTTAAGTGCCTAGCTCGATACATAAACGGGTCTCTCTGGTTAGACCAGATCTGAGCCTGGGAGCTC
TCTGGCTAACTAGGGAACCCACTGCTTAAGCCTCAATAAAGCTTGCCTTGAGTGCTTCAAGTAGTGTGTG
CCCGTCTGTTGTGTGACTCTGGTAACTAGAGATCCCTCAGACCCTTTTAGTCAGTGTGGAAAATCTCTAG
CAGTGGCGCCCGAACAGGGACTTGAAAGCGAAAGGGAAACCAGAGGAGCTCTCTCGACGCAGGACTCGGC
TTGCTGAAGCGCGCACGGCAAGAGGCGAGGGGCGGCGACTGGTGAGTACGCCAAAAATTTTGACTAGCGG
AGGCTAGAAGGAGAGAGATGGGTGCGAGAGCGTCAGTATTAAGCGGGGGAGAATTAGATCGCGATGGGAA
AAAATTCGGTTAAGGCCAGGGGGAAAGAAAAAATATAAATTAAAACATATAGTATGGGCAAGCAGGGAGC
TAGAACGATTCGCAGTTAATCCTGGCCTGTTAGAAACATCAGAAGGCTGTAGACAAATACTGGGACAGCT
ACAACCATCCCTTCAGACAGGATCAGAAGAACTTAGATCATTATATAATACAGTAGCAACCCTCTATTGT
GTGCATCAAAGGATAGAGATAAAAGACACCAAGGAAGCTTTAGACAAGATAGAGGAAGAGCAAAACAAAA
GTAAGACCACCGCACAGCAAGCGGCCGCTGATCTTCAGACCTGGAGGAGGAGATATGAGGGACAATTGGA
GAAGTGAATTATATAAATATAAAGTAGTAAAAATTGAACCATTAGGAGTAGCACCCACCAAGGCAAAGAG
AAGAGTGGTGCAGAGAGAAAAAAGAGCAGTGGGAATAGGAGCTTTGTTCCTTGGGTTCTTGGGAGCAGCA
GGAAGCACTATGGGCGCAGCGTCAATGACGCTGACGGTACAGGCCAGACAATTATTGTCTGGTATAGTGC
AGCAGCAGAACAATTTGCTGAGGGCTATTGAGGCGCAACAGCATCTGTTGCAACTCACAGTCTGGGGCAT
CAAGCAGCTCCAGGCAAGAATCCTGGCTGTGGAAAGATACCTAAAGGATCAACAGCTCCTGGGGATTTGG
GGTTGCTCTGGAAAACTCATTTGCACCACTGCTGTGCCTTGGAATGCTAGTTGGAGTAATAAATCTCTGG
AACAGATTTGGAATCACACGACCTGGATGGAGTGGGACAGAGAAATTAACAATTACACAAGCTTAATACA
CTCCTTAATTGAAGAATCGCAAAACCAGCAAGAAAAGAATGAACAAGAATTATTGGAATTAGATAAATGG
GCAAGTTTGTGGAATTGGTTTAACATAACAAATTGGCTGTGGTATATAAAATTATTCATAATGATAGTAG
GAGGCTTGGTAGGTTTAAGAATAGTTTTTGCTGTACTTTCTATAGTGAATAGAGTTAGGCAGGGATATTC
ACCATTATCGTTTCAGACCCACCTCCCAACCCCGAGGGGACCCAGAGAGGGCCTATTTCCCATGATTCCT
TCATATTTGCATATACGATACAAGGCTGTTAGAGAGATAATTAGAATTAATTTGACTGTAAACACAAAGA
TATTAGTACAAAATACGTGACGTAGAAAGTAATAATTTCTTGGGTAGTTTGCAGTTTTAAAATTATGTTT
TAAAATGGACTATCATATGCTTACCGTAACTTGAAAGTATTTCGATTTCTTGGCTTTATATATCTTGTGG
AAAGGACGAAACACCGTTGGAGGCACAATTAGTACGTTTAAGAGCTATGCTGGAAACAGCATAGCAAGTT
TAAATAAGGCTAGTCCGTTATCAACTTGAAAAAGTGGCACCGAGTCGGTGCTTTTTTTGAATTCTAGATC
TTGAGACAAATGGCAGTATTCATCCACAATTTTAAAAGAAAAGGGGGGATTGGGGGGTACAGTGCAGGGG
AAAGAATAGTAGACATAATAGCAACAGACATACAAACTAAAGAATTACAAAAACAAATTACAAAAATTCA
AAATTTTCGGGTTTATTACAGGGACAGCAGAGATCCACTTTGGCGCCGGCTCGAGTGGCTCCGGTGCCCG
TCAGTGGGCAGAGCGCACATCGCCCACAGTCCCCGAGAAGTTGGGGGGAGGGGTCGGCAATTGAACCGGT
GCCTAGAGAAGGTGGCGCGGGGTAAACTGGGAAAGTGATGTCGTGTACTGGCTCCGCCTTTTTCCCGAGG
GTGGGGGAGAACCGTATATAAGTGCAGTAGTCGCCGTGAACGTTCTTTTTCGCAACGGGTTTGCCGCCAG
AACACAGGTGTCGTGACGCGGGATCCGCCACCATGACCGAGTACAAGCCCACGGTGCGCCTCGCCACCCG
CGACGACGTCCCCAGGGCCGTACGCACCCTCGCCGCCGCGTTCGCCGACTACCCCGCCACGCGCCACACC
GTCGATCCGGACCGCCACATCGAGCGGGTCACCGAGCTGCAAGAACTCTTCCTCACGCGCGTCGGGCTCG
ACATCGGCAAGGTGTGGGTCGCGGACGACGGCGCCGCGGTGGCGGTCTGGACCACGCCGGAGAGCGTCGA
AGCGGGGGCGGTGTTCGCCGAGATCGGCCCGCGCATGGCCGAGTTGAGCGGTTCCCGGCTGGCCGCGCAG
CAACAGATGGAAGGCCTCCTGGCGCCGCACCGGCCCAAGGAGCCCGCGTGGTTCCTGGCCACCGTCGGAG
TCTCGCCCGACCACCAGGGCAAGGGTCTGGGCAGCGCCGTCGTGCTCCCCGGAGTGGAGGCGGCCGAGCG
CGCCGGGGTGCCCGCCTTCCTGGAGACCTCCGCGCCCCGCAACCTCCCCTTCTACGAGCGGCTCGGCTTC
ACCGTCACCGCCGACGTCGAGGTGCCCGAAGGACCGCGCACCTGGTGCATGACCCGCAAGCCCGGTGCCT
GAACGCGTTAAGTCGACAATCAACCTCTGGATTACAAAATTTGTGAAAGATTGACTGGTATTCTTAACTA
TGTTGCTCCTTTTACGCTATGTGGATACGCTGCTTTAATGCCTTTGTATCATGCTATTGCTTCCCGTATG
GCTTTCATTTTCTCCTCCTTGTATAAATCCTGGTTGCTGTCTCTTTATGAGGAGTTGTGGCCCGTTGTCA
GGCAACGTGGCGTGGTGTGCACTGTGTTTGCTGACGCAACCCCCACTGGTTGGGGCATTGCCACCACCTG
TCAGCTCCTTTCCGGGACTTTCGCTTTCCCCCTCCCTATTGCCACGGCGGAACTCATCGCCGCCTGCCTT
GCCCGCTGCTGGACAGGGGCTCGGCTGTTGGGCACTGACAATTCCGTGGTGTTGTCGGGGAAATCATCGT
CCTTTCCTTGGCTGCTCGCCTGTGTTGCCACCTGGATTCTGCGCGGGACGTCCTTCTGCTACGTCCCTTC
GGCCCTCAATCCAGCGGACCTTCCTTCCCGCGGCCTGCTGCCGGCTCTGCGGCCTCTTCCGCGTCTTCGC
CTTCGCCCTCAGACGAGTCGGATCTCCCTTTGGGCCGCCTCCCCGCGTCGACTTTAAGACCAATGACTTA
CAAGGCAGCTGTAGATCTTAGCCACTTTTTAAAAGAAAAGGGGGGACTGGAAGGGCTAATTCACTCCCAA
CGAAGACAAGATCTGCTTTTTGCTTGTACTGGGTCTCTCTGGTTAGACCAGATCTGAGCCTGGGAGCTCT
CTGGCTAACTAGGGAACCCACTGCTTAAGCCTCAATAAAGCTTGCCTTGAGTGCTTCAAGTAGTGTGTGC
CCGTCTGTTGTGTGACTCTGGTAACTAGAGATCCCTCAGACCCTTTTAGTCAGTGTGGAAAATCTCTAGC
AGTACGTATAGTAGTTCATGTCATCTTATTATTCAGTATTTATAACTTGCAAAGAAATGAATATCAGAGA
GTGAGAGGAACTTGTTTATTGCAGCTTATAATGGTTACAAATAAAGCAATAGCATCACAAATTTCACAAA
TAAAGCATTTTTTTCACTGCATTCTAGTTGTGGTTTGTCCAAACTCATCAATGTATCTTATCATGTCTGG
CTCTAGCTATCCCGCCCCTAACTCCGCCCATCCCGCCCCTAACTCCGCCCAGTTCCGCCCATTCTCCGCC
CCATGGCTGACTAATTTTTTTTATTTATGCAGAGGCCGAGGCCGCCTCGGCCTCTGAGCTATTCCAGAAG
TAGTGAGGAGGCTTTTTTGGAGGCCTAGGGACGTACCCAATTCGCCCTATAGTGAGTCGTATTACGCGCG
CTCACTGGCCGTCGTTTTACAACGTCGTGACTGGGAAAACCCTGGCGTTACCCAACTTAATCGCCTTGCA
GCACATCCCCCTTTCGCCAGCTGGCGTAATAGCGAAGAGGCCCGCACCGATCGCCCTTCCCAACAGTTGC
GCAGCCTGAATGGCGAATGGG
[124 nt withheld, positions 4852-4975]
C
[91 nt withheld, positions 4977-5067]
A
[49 nt withheld, positions 5069-5117]
CCTTTGACGTTGGAGTCCACGTTCTTT
[37 nt withheld, positions 5145-5181]
ACCCTATCTCGGTCTATTCTTTTGATTTATAAGGGATTTTGCCGATTTCGGCCTATTGGTTAAAAAATGA
GCTGATTTAACAAAAATTTAACGCGAATTTTAACAAAATATTAACGCTTACAATTTAGGTGGCACTTTTC
GGGGAAATGTGCGCGGAACCCCTATTTGTTTATTTTTCTAAATACATTCAAATATGTATCCGCTCATGAG
ACAATAACCCTGATAAATGCTTCAATAATATTGAAAAAGGAAGAGTATGAGTATTCAACATTTCCGTGTC
GCCCTTATTCCCTTTTTTGCGGCATTTTGCCTTCCTGTTTTTGCTCACCCAGAAACGCTGGTGAAAGTAA
AAGATGCTGAAGATCAGTTGGGTGCACGAGTGGGTTACATCGAACTGGATCTCAACAGCGGTAAGATCCT
TGAGAGTTTTCGCCCCGAAGAACGTTTTCCAATGATGAGCACTTTTAAAGTTCTGCTATGTGGCGCGGTA
TTATCCCGTATTGACGCCGGGCAAGAGCAACTCGGTCGCCGCATACACTATTCTCAGAATGACTTGGTTG
AGTACTCACCAGTCACAGAAAAGCATCTTACGGATGGCATGACAGTAAGAGAATTATGCAGTGCTGCCAT
AACCATGAGTGATAACACTGCGGCCAACTTACTTCTGACAACGATCGGAGGACCGAAGGAGCTAACCGCT
TTTTTGCACAACATGGGGGATCATGTAACTCGCCTTGATCGTTGGGAACCGGAGCTGAATGAAGCCATAC
CAAACGACGAGCGTGACACCACGATGCCTGTAGCAATGGCAACAACGTTGCGCAAACTATTAACTGGCGA
ACTACTTACTCTAGCTTCCCGGCAACAATTAATAGACTGGATGGAGGCGGATAAAGTTGCAGGACCACTT
CTGCGCTCGGCCCTTCCGGCTGGCTGGTTTATTGCTGATAAATCTGGAGCCGGTGAGCGTGGGTCTCGCG
GTATCATTGCAGCACTGGGGCCAGATGGTAAGCCCTCCCGTATCGTAGTTATCTACACGACGGGGAGTCA
GGCAACTATGGATGAACGAAATAGACAGATCGCTGAGATAGGTGCCTCACTGATTAAGCATTGGTAACTG
TCAGACCAAGTTTACTCATATATACTTTAGATTGATTTAAAACTTCATTTTTAATTTAAAAGGATCTAGG
TGAAGATCCTTTTTGATAATCTCATGACCAAAATCCCTTAACGTGAGTTTTCGTTCCACTGAGCGTCAGA
CCCCGTAGAAAAGATCAAAGGATCTTCTTGAGATCCTTTTTTTCTGCGCGTAATCTGCTGCTTGCAAACA
AAAAAACCACCGCTACCAGCGGTGGTTTGTTTGCCGGATCAAGAGCTACCAACTCTTTTTCCGAAGGTAA
CTGGCTTCAGCAGAGCGCAGATACCAAATACTGTTCTTCTAGTGTAGCCGTAGTTAGGCCACCACTTCAA
GAACTCTGTAGCACCGCCTACATACCTCGCTCTGCTAATCCTGTTACCAGTGGCTGCTGCCAGTGGCGAT
AAGTCGTGTCTTACCGGGTTGGACTCAAGACGATAGTTACCGGATAAGGCGCAGCGGTCGGGCTGAACGG
GGGGTTCGTGCACACAGCCCAGCTTGGAGCGAACGACCTACACCGAACTGAGATACCTACAGCGTGAGCT
ATGAGAAAGCGCCACGCTTCCCGAAGGGAGAAAGGCGGACAGGTATCCGGTAAGCGGCAGGGTCGGAACA
GGAGAGCGCACGAGGGAGCTTCCAGGGGGAAACGCCTGGTATCTTTATAGTCCTGTCGGGTTTCGCCACC
TCTGACTTGAGCGTCGATTTTTGTGATGCTCGTCAGGGGGGCGGAGCCTATGGAAAAACGCCAGCAACGC
GGCCTTTTTACGGTTCCTGGCCTTTTGCTGGCCTTTTGCTCACATGTTCTTTCCTGCGTTATCCCCTGAT
TCTGTGGATAACCGTATTACCGCCTTTGAGTGAGCTGATACCGCTCGCCGCAGCCGAACGACCGAGCGCA
GCGAGTCAGTGAGCGAGGAAGCGGAAGAGCGCCCAATACGCAAACCGCCTCTCCCCGCGCGTTGGCCGAT
TCATTAATGCAGCTGGCACG
